>Addgene plasmid #183518 | pAAV-CaMKIIa-ChRmine-oScarlet-WPRE | addgene full sequence | sequence record 361689 | Addgene NGS Result
CCTGCAGGCAGCTGCGCGCTCGCTCGCTCACTGAGGCCGCCCGGGCGTCGGGCGACCTTTGGTCGCCCGG
CCTCAGTGAGCGAGCGAGCGCGCAGAGAGGGAGTGGCCAACTCCATCACTAGGGGTTCCTGCGGCCGCAC
GCGTTTAACATTATGGCCTTAGGTCACTTCATCTCCATGGGGTTCTTCTTCTGATTTTCTAGAAAATGAG
ATGGGGGTGCAGAGAGCTTCCTCAGTGACCTGCCCAGGGTCACATCAGAAATGTCAGAGCTAGAACTTGA
ACTCAGATTACTAATCTTAAATTCCATGCCTTGGGGGCATGCAAGTACGATATACAGAAGGAGTGAACTC
ATTAGGGCAGATGACCAATGAGTTTAGGAAAGAAGAGTCCAGGGCAGGGTACATCTACACCACCCGCCCA
GCCCTGGGTGAGTCCAGCCACGTTCACCTCATTATAGTTGCCTCTCTCCAGTCCTACCTTGACGGGAAGC
ACAAGCAGAAACTGGGACAGGAGCCCCAGGAGACCAAATCTTCATGGTCCCTCTGGGAGGATGGGTGGGG
AGAGCTGTGGCAGAGGCCTCAGGAGGGGCCCTGCTGCTCAGTGGTGACAGATAGGGGTGAGAAAGCAGAC
AGAGTCATTCCGTCAGCATTCTGGGTCTGTTTGGTACTTCTTCTCACGCTAAGGTGGCGGTGTGATATGC
ACAATGGCTAAAAAGCAGGGAGAGCTGGAAAGAAACAAGGACAGAGACAGAGGCCAAGTCAACCAGACCA
ATTCCCAGAGGAAGCAAAGAAACCATTACAGAGACTACAAGGGGGAAGGGAAGGAGAGATGAATTAGCTT
CCCCTGTAAACCTTAGAACCCAGCTGTTGCCAGGGCAACGGGGCAATACCTGTCTCTTCAGAGGAGATGA
AGTTGCCAGGGTAACTACATCCTGTCTTTCTCAAGGACCATCCCAGAATGTGGCACCCACTAGCCGTTAC
CATAGCAACTGCCTCTTTGCCCCACTTAATCCCATCCCGTCTGTTAAAAGGGCCCTATAGTTGGAGGTGG
GGGAGGTAGGAAGAGCGATGATCACTTGTGGACTAAGTTTGTTCGCATCCCCTTCTCCAACCCCCTCAGT
ACATCACCCTGGGGGAACAGGGTCCACTTGCTCCTGGGCCCACACAGTCCTGCAGTATTGTGTATATAAG
GCCAGGGCAAAGAGGAGCAGGTTTTAAAGTGAAAGGCAGGCAGGTGTTGGGGAGGCAGTTACCGGGGCAA
CGGGAACAGGGCGTTTCGGAGGTGGTTGCCATGGGGACCTGGATGCTGACGAAGGCTCGCGAGGCTGTGA
GCAGCCACAGTGCCCTGCTCAGAAGCCCCAAGCTCGTCAGTCAAGCCGGTTCTCCGTTTGCACTCAGGAG
CACGGGCAGGCGAGTGGCCCCTAGTTCTGGGGGCAGCTCTAGAGCGGTACCGGATCCCCGGGTACCGGTG
CCACCATGGCACACGCACCAGGCACCGACCAGATGTTCTACGTGGGCACAATGGACGGCTGGTATCTGGA
TACCAAGCTGAACTCCGTGGCCATCGGCGCCCACTGGTCTTGCTTTATCGTGCTGACAATCACCACATTC
TACCTGGGCTATGAGTCCTGGACATCTCGGGGCCCTAGCAAGAGAACCTCCTTTTACGCCGGCTATCAGG
AGGAGCAGAACCTGGCCCTGTTTGTGAATTTCTTTGCCATGCTGAGCTACTTCGGCAAGATCGTGGCCGA
CACACTGGGCCACAACTTCGGCGATGTGGGCCCCTTCATCATCGGCTTCGGCAATTACAGGTATGCCGAC
TACATGCTGACCTGCCCAATGCTGGTGTACGATCTGCTGTATCAGCTGAGGGCCCCCTATCGCGTGTCTT
GTAGCGCCATCATCTTTGCCATCCTGATGTCTGGCGTGCTGGCCGAGTTCTACGCAGAGGGCGACCCTAG
GCTGAGGAATGGCGCCTACGCCTGGTATGGCTTTGGCTGTTTCTGGTTTATCTTCGCCTACTCTATCGTG
ATGAGCATCGTGGCCAAGCAGTATAGCCGGCTGGCCCAGCTGGCCCAGGATACAGGCGCCGAGCACAGCC
TGCACGTGCTGAAGTTCGCCGTGTTTACCTTCTCCATGCTGTGGATTCTGTTTCCCCTGGTGTGGGCCAT
CTGCCCTAGAGGCTTCGGCTGGATCGACGATAACTGGACAGAGGTGGCCCACTGCGTGTGCGACATCGTG
GCCAAGTCCTGTTACGGCTTTGCCCTGGCCCGGTTCAGAAAGACCTATGATGAGGAGCTGTTTCGGCTGC
TGGAGCAGCTGGGACACGACGAGGATGAGTTCCAGAAGCTGGAGCTGGATATGAGGCTGAGCAGCAATGG
CGAGCGCCTGCGGAGACTGTCTGCGGCCGCCAAGAGCAGGATCACCAGCGAGGGCGAGTACATCCCCCTG
GACCAGATCGACATCAACGTGGTGAGCAAGGGCGAGGCAGTGATCAAGGAGTTCATGCGGTTCAAGGTGC
ACATGGAGGGCTCCATGAACGGCCACGAGTTCGAGATCGAGGGCGAGGGCGAGGGCCGCCCCTACGAGGG
CACCCAGACCGCCAAGCTGAAGGTGACCAAGGGTGGCCCCCTGCCCTTCTCCTGGGACATCCTGTCCCCT
CAGTTCATGTACGGCTCCAGGGCCTTCACCAAGCACCCCGCCGACATCCCCGACTACTATAAGCAGTCCT
TCCCCGAGGGCTTCAAGTGGGACCGCGTGATGAACTTCGAGGACGGCGGCGCCGTGACCGTGACCCAGGA
CACCTCCCTGGAGGACGGCACCCTGATCTACAAGGTGAAGCTCCGCGGCACCAACTTCCCTCCTGACGGC
CCCGTAATGCAGAAGAAGACAATGGGCTGGGAAGCGTCCACCGAGCGGTTGTACCCCGAGGACGGCGTGC
TGAAGGGCGACATTAAGATGGCCCTGCGCCTGAAGGACGGCGGGCGCTACCTGGCGGACTTCAAGACCAC
CTACAAGGCCAAGAAGCCCGTGCAGATGCCCGGCGCCTACAACGTGGACCGCAAGTTGGACATCACCTCC
CACAACGAGGACTACACCGTGGTGGAACAGTACGAACGCTCCGAGGGCCGCCACTCCACCGGCGGCATGG
ACGAGCTGTACAAGTTCTGCTACGAGAACGAGGTGTAATGAGAATTCGATATCAAGCTTATCGATAATCA
ACCTCTGGATTACAAAATTTGTGAAAGATTGACTGGTATTCTTAACTATGTTGCTCCTTTTACGCTATGT
GGATACGCTGCTTTAATGCCTTTGTATCATGCTATTGCTTCCCGTATGGCTTTCATTTTCTCCTCCTTGT
ATAAATCCTGGTTGCTGTCTCTTTATGAGGAGTTGTGGCCCGTTGTCAGGCAACGTGGCGTGGTGTGCAC
TGTGTTTGCTGACGCAACCCCCACTGGTTGGGGCATTGCCACCACCTGTCAGCTCCTTTCCGGAACTTTC
GCTTTCCCCCTCCCTATTGCCACGGCGGAACTCATCGCCGCCTGCCTTGCCCGCTGCTGGACAGGGGCTC
GGCTGTTGGGCACTGACAATTCCGTGGTGTTGTCGGGGAAATCATCGTCCTTTCCTTGGCTGCTCGCCTA
TGTTGCCACCTGGATTCTGCGCGGGACGTCCTTCTGCTACGTCCCTTCGGCCCTCAATCCAGCGGACCTT
CCTTCCCGCGGCCTGCTGCCGGCTCTGCGGCCTCTTCCGCGTCTTCGCCTTCGCCCTCAGACGAGTCGGA
TCTCCCTTTGGGCCGCCTCCCCGCATCGATACCGAGCGCTGCTCGAGAGATCTACGGGTGGCATCCCTGT
GACCCCTCCCCAGTGCCTCTCCTGGCCCTGGAAGTTGCCACTCCAGTGCCCACCAGCCTTGTCCTAATAA
AATTAAGTTGCATCATTTTGTCTGACTAGGTGTCCTTCTATAATATTATGGGGTGGAGGGGGGTGGTATG
GAGCAAGGGGCAAGTTGGGAAGACAACCTGTAGGGCCTGCGGGGTCTATTGGGAACCAAGCTGGAGTGCA
GTGGCACAATCTTGGCTCACTGCAATCTCCGCCTCCTGGGTTCAAGCGATTCTCCTGCCTCAGCCTCCCG
AGTTGTTGGGATTCCAGGCATGCATGACCAGGCTCAGCTAATTTTTGTTTTTTTGGTAGAGACGGGGTTT
CACCATATTGGCCAGGCTGGTCTCCAACTCCTAATCTCAGGTGATCTACCCACCTTGGCCTCCCAAATTG
CTGGGATTACAGGCGTGAACCACTGCTCCCTTCCCTGTCCTTCTGATTTTGTAGGTAACCACGTGCGGAC
CGAGCGGCCGCAGGAACCCCTAGTGATGGAGTTGGCCACTCCCTCTCTGCGCGCTCGCTCGCTCACTGAG
GCCGGGCGACCAAAGGTCGCCCGACGCCCGGGCTTTGCCCGGGCGGCCTCAGTGAGCGAGCGAGCGCGCA
GCTGCCTGCAGGGGCGCCTGATGCGGTATTTTCTCCTTACGCATCTGTGCGGTATTTCACACCGCATA
[95 nt withheld, positions 4549-4643]
T
[46 nt withheld, positions 4645-4690]
C
[141 nt withheld, positions 4692-4832]
CCTTTGACGTTGGAGTCCACGTTCTTT
[37 nt withheld, positions 4860-4896]
ACTCTATCTCGGGCTATTCTTTTGATTTATAAGGGATTTTGCCGATTTCGGTCTATTGGTTAAAAAATGA
GCTGATTTAACAAAAATTTAACGCGAATTTTAACAAAATATTAACGTTTACAATTTTATGGTGCACTCTC
AGTACAATCTGCTCTGATGCCGCATAGTTAAGCCAGCCCCGACACCCGCCAACACCCGCTGACGCGCCCT
GACGGGCTTGTCTGCTCCCGGCATCCGCTTACAGACAAGCTGTGACCGTCTCCGGGAGCTGCATGTGTCA
GAGGTTTTCACCGTCATCACCGAAACGCGCGAGACGAAAGGGCCTCGTGATACGCCTATTTTTATAGGTT
AATGTCATGATAATAATGGTTTCTTAGACGTCAGGTGGCACTTTTCGGGGAAATGTGCGCGGAACCCCTA
TTTGTTTATTTTTCTAAATACATTCAAATATGTATCCGCTCATGAGACAATAACCCTGATAAATGCTTCA
ATAATATTGAAAAAGGAAGAGTATGAGTATTCAACATTTCCGTGTCGCCCTTATTCCCTTTTTTGCGGCA
TTTTGCCTTCCTGTTTTTGCTCACCCAGAAACGCTGGTGAAAGTAAAAGATGCTGAAGATCAGTTGGGTG
CACGAGTGGGTTACATCGAACTGGATCTCAACAGCGGTAAGATCCTTGAGAGTTTTCGCCCCGAAGAACG
TTTTCCAATGATGAGCACTTTTAAAGTTCTGCTATGTGGCGCGGTATTATCCCGTATTGACGCCGGGCAA
GAGCAACTCGGTCGCCGCATACACTATTCTCAGAATGACTTGGTTGAGTACTCACCAGTCACAGAAAAGC
ATCTTACGGATGGCATGACAGTAAGAGAATTATGCAGTGCTGCCATAACCATGAGTGATAACACTGCGGC
CAACTTACTTCTGACAACGATCGGAGGACCGAAGGAGCTAACCGCTTTTTTGCACAACATGGGGGATCAT
GTAACTCGCCTTGATCGTTGGGAACCGGAGCTGAATGAAGCCATACCAAACGACGAGCGTGACACCACGA
TGCCTGTAGCAATGGCAACAACGTTGCGCAAACTATTAACTGGCGAACTACTTACTCTAGCTTCCCGGCA
ACAATTAATAGACTGGATGGAGGCGGATAAAGTTGCAGGACCACTTCTGCGCTCGGCCCTTCCGGCTGGC
TGGTTTATTGCTGATAAATCTGGAGCCGGTGAGCGTGGGTCTCGCGGTATCATTGCAGCACTGGGGCCAG
ATGGTAAGCCCTCCCGTATCGTAGTTATCTACACGACGGGGAGTCAGGCAACTATGGATGAACGAAATAG
ACAGATCGCTGAGATAGGTGCCTCACTGATTAAGCATTGGTAACTGTCAGACCAAGTTTACTCATATATA
CTTTAGATTGATTTAAAACTTCATTTTTAATTTAAAAGGATCTAGGTGAAGATCCTTTTTGATAATCTCA
TGACCAAAATCCCTTAACGTGAGTTTTCGTTCCACTGAGCGTCAGACCCCGTAGAAAAGATCAAAGGATC
TTCTTGAGATCCTTTTTTTCTGCGCGTAATCTGCTGCTTGCAAACAAAAAAACCACCGCTACCAGCGGTG
GTTTGTTTGCCGGATCAAGAGCTACCAACTCTTTTTCCGAAGGTAACTGGCTTCAGCAGAGCGCAGATAC
CAAATACTGTTCTTCTAGTGTAGCCGTAGTTAGGCCACCACTTCAAGAACTCTGTAGCACCGCCTACATA
CCTCGCTCTGCTAATCCTGTTACCAGTGGCTGCTGCCAGTGGCGATAAGTCGTGTCTTACCGGGTTGGAC
TCAAGACGATAGTTACCGGATAAGGCGCAGCGGTCGGGCTGAACGGGGGGTTCGTGCACACAGCCCAGCT
TGGAGCGAACGACCTACACCGAACTGAGATACCTACAGCGTGAGCTATGAGAAAGCGCCACGCTTCCCGA
AGGGAGAAAGGCGGACAGGTATCCGGTAAGCGGCAGGGTCGGAACAGGAGAGCGCACGAGGGAGCTTCCA
GGGGGAAACGCCTGGTATCTTTATAGTCCTGTCGGGTTTCGCCACCTCTGACTTGAGCGTCGATTTTTGT
GATGCTCGTCAGGGGGGCGGAGCCTATGGAAAAACGCCAGCAACGCGGCCTTTTTACGGTTCCTGGCCTT
TTGCTGGCCTTTTGCTCACATGT
Features (pLannotate 1.2.2; 16 found; start..end, strand, type, name):
     12..39      +  repeat_region  AAV2 ITR (fragment): inverted terminal repeat of adeno-associated virus serotype 2 inverted
     68..95      +  repeat_region  AAV2 ITR (fragment): inverted terminal repeat of adeno-associated virus serotype 2 inverted
    149..1437    +  promoter       CaMKII promoter: promoter for the mouse calcium/calmodulin-dependent kinase II α subunit
   2412..2471    +  CDS            KCNJ2 (fragment): KCNJ2_HUMAN - Also known as IRK1. Experimental evidence at protein level: Swiss-Prot protein existence level 1. Probably participates in establishing action potential waveform and excitability of neuronal and muscle tissues. Inward rectifier potassium channels are characterized by a greater tendency to allow potassium to flow into the cell rather than out of it. Their voltage dependence is regulated by the concentration of extracellular potassium; as external potassium is raised, the voltage range of the channel opening shifts to more positive voltages. The inward rectification is mainly due t
   2470..3164    +  CDS            mScarlet (fragment): bright monomeric red fluorescent protein evolved from a synthetic template (Bindels et al., 2016)
   3192..3216    +  misc_feature   MCS (fragment): pBluescript multiple cloning site
   3216..3804    +  misc_feature   WPRE: woodchuck hepatitis virus posttranscriptional regulatory element
   3836..4312    +  polyA_signal   hGH poly(A) signal: human growth hormone polyadenylation signal
   4352..4492    +  repeat_region  AAV2 ITR: inverted terminal repeat of adeno-associated virus serotype 2 inverted
   4497..4548    -  misc_feature   bom (fragment): basis of mobility region from pBR322
   4567..5022    +  rep_origin     f1 ori (sequence partly withheld): f1 bacteriophage origin of replication; arrow indicates direction of (+) strand synthesis
   5023..5072    -  misc_feature   bom (fragment): basis of mobility region from pBR322
   5174..5209    -  CDS            rop (fragment): Rop protein, which maintains plasmids at low copy number; rop
   5304..5408    +  promoter       AmpR promoter: bla
   5409..6269    +  CDS            AmpR: β-lactamase; bla; confers resistance to ampicillin, carbenicillin, and related antibiotics
   6440..7028    +  rep_origin     ori: high-copy-number ColE1/pMB1/pBR322/pUC origin of replication
