[The description below was written by a language model from this plasmid's Addgene catalogue record and pLannotate feature annotations shown in this document.]
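Description:
pAAV-CaMKIIa-ChRmine-oScarlet-WPRE is an adeno-associated virus transfer plasmid for optogenetics, built on a Stratagene-derived pAAV backbone that already carries the CaMKIIa promoter. It is propagated in E. coli as a high-copy plasmid through a ColE1/pUC-type origin and selected with ampicillin via the β-lactamase gene. An f1 phage origin is also present. The record lists a recombination-deficient growth strain, which is commonly chosen to keep the repeat-rich ITRs intact. The sequenced record is about 7.1 kb. A complete AAV2 inverted terminal repeat is annotated downstream of the expression cassette, while the upstream ITR is detected only as short fragments, a frequent outcome when these hairpin-forming repeats are sequenced and annotated. The ITRs delimit the segment that is packaged into recombinant AAV particles when replication and capsid functions are supplied in trans.

Between the ITRs, the mouse CaMKIIα promoter, widely used to favour expression in excitatory forebrain neurons, drives a roughly 1.7 kb synthetic ChRmine-oScarlet fusion cloned between BamHI and EcoRI sites. ChRmine is a pump-like channelrhodopsin derived from Tiarina fusus. Its coding region is not itself annotated in the feature table but would occupy the unannotated stretch between the promoter and the downstream tags. A short fragment matching the Kir2.1 (KCNJ2) potassium channel lies between the opsin and the reporter, consistent with the membrane trafficking signal often used to improve opsin surface expression. It is followed by a red fluorescent protein annotated as an mScarlet fragment, corresponding to oScarlet, which marks expressing cells. A WPRE enhances transcript stability and expression, and the human growth hormone polyadenylation signal terminates the message. The construct is suited to producing AAV for light-driven activation of CaMKIIa-expressing neurons.
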