Addgene plasmid #183518: pAAV-CaMKIIa-ChRmine-oScarlet-WPRE
Purpose: Optogenetics
Depositing lab: Karl Deisseroth. Depositing organization: Stanford University. Publication: Structural basis for channel conduction in the pump-like channelrhodopsin ChRmine. Kishi KE, Kim YS, Fukuda M, Inoue M, Kusakizako T, Wang PY, Ramakrishnan C, Byrne EFX, Thadhani E, Paggi JM, Matsui TE, Yamashita K, Nagata T, Konno M, Quirin S, Lo M, Benster T, Uemura T, Liu K, Shibata M, Nomura N, Iwata S, Nureki O, Dror RO, Inoue K, Deisseroth K, Kato HE. Cell. 2022 Feb 17;185(4):672-689.e23. doi: 10.1016/j.cell.2022.01.007. Epub 2022 Feb 2. PubMed 35114111.
Backbone
  Vector backbone: pAAV-CaMKIIa
  Backbone manufacturer: Stratagene
  Backbone size w/o insert (bp): 5384
  Vector type: AAV
Growth in bacteria
  Bacterial resistance: Ampicillin, 100 μg/mL
  Growth temperature: 37°C
  Growth strain: NEB Stable
  Copy number: High Copy
Gene/Insert
  Gene/Insert name: ChRmine-oScarlet
  Species: Synthetic; derived from Tiarina fusus
  Insert size (bp): 1710
  Promoter: CaMKIIa
  Cloning method: Restriction Enzyme; 5′ cloning site BamHI (not destroyed); 3′ cloning site EcoRI (not destroyed)
  Sequencing primers: 5′ CTGGATGCTGACGAAGGCTCG; 3′ GAATACCAGTCAATCTTTCAC
Terms and licenses: Academic/Nonprofit Terms; Industry Terms: Not Available to Industry
How to cite: pAAV-CaMKIIa-ChRmine-oScarlet-WPRE was a gift from Karl Deisseroth (Addgene plasmid # 183518 ; http://n2t.net/addgene:183518 ; RRID:Addgene_183518)
